Addgene plasmid #239249: pLJC5-3xHA-eGFP-OMP25
Purpose: 3xHA-eGFP-OMP25 lentiviral overexpression vector
Depositing lab: Jason Cantor. Depositing organization: Morgridge Institute for Research. Publication: Hexokinase detachment from mitochondria drives the Warburg effect to support compartmentalized ATP production. Huggler KS, Flickinger KM, Forsberg MH, Mellado Fritz CA, Chang GR, McGuire MF, Capitini CM, Cantor JR. Nat Metab. 2026 Jan 16. doi: 10.1038/s42255-025-01428-1. PubMed 41545565.
Backbone
  Vector backbone: pLJC5
  Vector type: Mammalian Expression, Lentiviral
  Selectable markers: Puromycin
Growth in bacteria
  Bacterial resistance: Ampicillin, 100 μg/mL
  Growth temperature: 37°C
  Growth strain: NEB Stable
  Copy number: High Copy
Gene/Insert
  Gene/Insert name: 3xHA-eGFP-OMP25
  Species: H. sapiens (human)
  Entrez Gene: SYNJ2BP (a.k.a. ARIP2, OMP25)
  Promoter: Ubc
  Tag / fusion protein: 3xHA (N terminal on insert)
  Cloning method: Restriction Enzyme; 5′ cloning site PacI (not destroyed); 3′ cloning site NotI (not destroyed)
  Sequencing primers: 5′ GTAAATTGTCCGCTAAATTCTGGC; 3′ CCCTTTTCTTTTAAAATTGTGGATGAATACTGCC
Terms and licenses: Academic/Nonprofit Terms; Industry Terms: Not Available to Industry
Depositor comments: Insert sequence corresponds to 3xHA-eGFP-OMP25 amplified from pMXS-3xMyc-eGFP-OMP25 (Addgene 83356)
How to cite: pLJC5-3xHA-eGFP-OMP25 was a gift from Jason Cantor (Addgene plasmid # 239249 ; http://n2t.net/addgene:239249 ; RRID:Addgene_239249)
