[The description below was written by a language model from this plasmid's Addgene catalogue record and pLannotate feature annotations shown in this document.]
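Description:
pLJC5-3xHA-eGFP-OMP25 is a third-generation-style, self-inactivating HIV-1 lentiviral transfer vector built on the pLJC5 backbone for stable overexpression of a tagged fluorescent fusion protein in mammalian cells. In bacteria it is maintained through a high-copy ColE1/pUC origin and selected with ampicillin (AmpR). The backbone also carries an f1 origin, an SV40 origin and leftover lac/T3/T7 cloning-vector elements. The viral portion consists of an RSV promoter driving a truncated 5' LTR, which makes genomic RNA production Tat-independent. This is followed by the Ψ packaging signal with a gag fragment, the Rev response element for nuclear export of the unspliced genome, a cPPT/CTS, and a ΔU3 3' LTR with a downstream SV40 polyadenylation signal. The ΔU3 LTR inactivates LTR promoter activity after integration.

The payload, cloned between PacI and NotI sites, is expressed from the human ubiquitin C promoter. It encodes an N-terminal 3xHA tag fused to EGFP and then to a short fragment of OMP25 (SYNJ2BP). The catalogue lists the insert species as human, whereas the annotation matches this fragment to the rat Synj2bp protein. The depositor notes that the insert was amplified from an earlier retroviral eGFP-OMP25 construct. A 3xFLAG coding sequence is annotated just downstream of the insert, but the record does not say whether it is in frame or translated. A separate hPGK promoter drives puromycin N-acetyltransferase, allowing selection of transduced cells. The record states the purpose only as lentiviral overexpression. The associated publication concerns hexokinase association with mitochondria, and an HA-tagged, GFP-marked OMP25 fusion would fit labelling or epitope-tagging of mitochondria, although that use is not explicitly recorded.
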