Features (pLannotate 1.2.2; 29 found; start..end, strand, type, name):
      1..589     +  rep_origin     ori: high-copy-number ColE1/pMB1/pBR322/pUC origin of replication
    772..864     +  CDS            lacI (fragment): lac repressor; lacI; The lac repressor binds to the lac operator to inhibit transcription in E. coli. This inhibition can be relieved by adding lactose or isopropyl-β-D-thiogalactopyranoside (IPTG).
    877..898     +  protein_bind   CAP binding site: CAP binding activates transcription in the presence of cAMP. E. coli catabolite activator protein
    913..943     +  promoter       lac promoter: promoter for the E. coli lac operon
    951..967     +  protein_bind   lac operator: The lac repressor binds to the lac operator to inhibit transcription in E. coli. This inhibition can be relieved by adding lactose or isopropyl-β-D-thiogalactopyranoside (IPTG). lac repressor encoded by lacI
   1012..1030    +  promoter       T3 promoter: promoter for bacteriophage T3 RNA polymerase
   1058..1284    +  promoter       RSV promoter: Rous sarcoma virus enhancer/promoter
   1285..1465    +  LTR            5' LTR (truncated): truncated 5' long terminal repeat (LTR) from HIV-1
   1512..1637    +  misc_feature   HIV-1 Ψ: packaging signal of human immunodeficiency virus type 1
   1621..1984    +  CDS            HIV-1 gag (fragment): gag protein from human immunodeficiency virus 1; gag
   2130..2363    +  misc_feature   RRE: The Rev response element (RRE) of HIV-1 allows for Rev-dependent mRNA export from the nucleus to the cytoplasm.
   2740..2840    +  CDS            Rev (fragment): human immunodeficiency virus 1 (HIV-1) Rev protein; rev; enhances nuclear export of unspliced and incompletely spliced viral mRNAs
   2881..4092    +  promoter       UbC promoter: human ubiquitin C promoter
   4131..4153    +  CDS            3xHA (fragment): three tandem HA epitope tags
   4248..4961    +  CDS            EGFP: EGFP is a basic (constitutively fluorescent) green fluorescent protein published in 1996, derived from Aequorea victoria. It is reported to be a rapidly-maturing weak dimer with moderate acid sensitivity.
   4968..5078    +  CDS            Synj2bp (fragment): SYJ2B_RAT - Also known as Omp25. Experimental evidence at protein level: Swiss-Prot protein existence level 1. Regulates endocytosis of activin type 2 receptor kinases through the Ral/RALBP1-dependent pathway and may be involved in suppression of activin-induced signal transduction. From Rattus norvegicus (Rat).
   5097..5162    +  CDS            3xFLAG: three tandem FLAG® epitope tags, followed by an enterokinase cleavage site
   5210..5327    +  misc_feature   cPPT/CTS: central polypurine tract and central termination sequence of HIV-1
   5376..5886    +  promoter       hPGK promoter: human phosphoglycerate kinase 1 promoter
   5908..6507    +  CDS            PuroR: puromycin N-acetyltransferase; pac from Streptomyces alboniger; confers resistance to puromycin
   6550..6633    +  CDS            nef (fragment): NEF_HV1Z2 - Experimental evidence at protein level: Swiss-Prot protein existence level 1. Extracellular Nef protein targets CD4(+) T-lymphocytes for apoptosis by interacting with CXCR4 surface receptors. From Human immunodeficiency virus type 1 group M subtype D (isolate Z2/CDC-Z34) (HIV-1).
   6635..6868    +  LTR            3' LTR (ΔU3): self-inactivating 3' long terminal repeat (LTR) from HIV-1
   6940..7061    +  polyA_signal   SV40 poly(A) signal: SV40 polyadenylation signal
   7101..7236    +  rep_origin     SV40 ori: SV40 origin of replication
   7257..7275    -  promoter       T7 promoter: promoter for bacteriophage T7 RNA polymerase
   7283..7438    +  CDS            lacZα (fragment): LacZα fragment of β-galactosidase; lacZ fragment
   7443..7871    +  rep_origin     f1 ori (sequence partly withheld): f1 bacteriophage origin of replication; arrow indicates direction of (+) strand synthesis
   7924..8028    +  promoter       AmpR promoter: bla
   8029..8889    +  CDS            AmpR: β-lactamase; bla; confers resistance to ampicillin, carbenicillin, and related antibiotics
>Addgene plasmid #239249 | pLJC5-3xHA-eGFP-OMP25 | addgene full sequence | sequence record 478656 | Addgene NGS Result
TTGAGATCCTTTTTTTCTGCGCGTAATCTGCTGCTTGCAAACAAAAAAACCACCGCTACCAGCGGTGGTT
TGTTTGCCGGATCAAGAGCTACCAACTCTTTTTCCGAAGGTAACTGGCTTCAGCAGAGCGCAGATACCAA
ATACTGTTCTTCTAGTGTAGCCGTAGTTAGGCCACCACTTCAAGAACTCTGTAGCACCGCCTACATACCT
CGCTCTGCTAATCCTGTTACCAGTGGCTGCTGCCAGTGGCGATAAGTCGTGTCTTACCGGGTTGGACTCA
AGACGATAGTTACCGGATAAGGCGCAGCGGTCGGGCTGAACGGGGGGTTCGTGCACACAGCCCAGCTTGG
AGCGAACGACCTACACCGAACTGAGATACCTACAGCGTGAGCTATGAGAAAGCGCCACGCTTCCCGAAGG
GAGAAAGGCGGACAGGTATCCGGTAAGCGGCAGGGTCGGAACAGGAGAGCGCACGAGGGAGCTTCCAGGG
GGAAACGCCTGGTATCTTTATAGTCCTGTCGGGTTTCGCCACCTCTGACTTGAGCGTCGATTTTTGTGAT
GCTCGTCAGGGGGGCGGAGCCTATGGAAAAACGCCAGCAACGCGGCCTTTTTACGGTTCCTGGCCTTTTG
CTGGCCTTTTGCTCACATGTTCTTTCCTGCGTTATCCCCTGATTCTGTGGATAACCGTATTACCGCCTTT
GAGTGAGCTGATACCGCTCGCCGCAGCCGAACGACCGAGCGCAGCGAGTCAGTGAGCGAGGAAGCGGAAG
AGCGCCCAATACGCAAACCGCCTCTCCCCGCGCGTTGGCCGATTCATTAATGCAGCTGGCACGACAGGTT
TCCCGACTGGAAAGCGGGCAGTGAGCGCAACGCAATTAATGTGAGTTAGCTCACTCATTAGGCACCCCAG
GCTTTACACTTTATGCTTCCGGCTCGTATGTTGTGTGGAATTGTGAGCGGATAACAATTTCACACAGGAA
ACAGCTATGACCATGATTACGCCAAGCGCGCAATTAACCCTCACTAAAGGGAACAAAAGCTGGAGCTGCA
AGCTTAATGTAGTCTTATGCAATACTCTTGTAGTCTTGCAACATGGTAACGATGAGTTAGCAACATGCCT
TACAAGGAGAGAAAAAGCACCGTGCATGCCGATTGGTGGAAGTAAGGTGGTACGATCGTGCCTTATTAGG
AAGGCAACAGACGGGTCTGACATGGATTGGACGAACCACTGAATTGCCGCATTGCAGAGATATTGTATTT
AAGTGCCTAGCTCGATACATAAACGGGTCTCTCTGGTTAGACCAGATCTGAGCCTGGGAGCTCTCTGGCT
AACTAGGGAACCCACTGCTTAAGCCTCAATAAAGCTTGCCTTGAGTGCTTCAAGTAGTGTGTGCCCGTCT
GTTGTGTGACTCTGGTAACTAGAGATCCCTCAGACCCTTTTAGTCAGTGTGGAAAATCTCTAGCAGTGGC
GCCCGAACAGGGACTTGAAAGCGAAAGGGAAACCAGAGGAGCTCTCTCGACGCAGGACTCGGCTTGCTGA
AGCGCGCACGGCAAGAGGCGAGGGGCGGCGACTGGTGAGTACGCCAAAAATTTTGACTAGCGGAGGCTAG
AAGGAGAGAGATGGGTGCGAGAGCGTCAGTATTAAGCGGGGGAGAATTAGATCGCGATGGGAAAAAATTC
GGTTAAGGCCAGGGGGAAAGAAAAAATATAAATTAAAACATATAGTATGGGCAAGCAGGGAGCTAGAACG
ATTCGCAGTTAATCCTGGCCTGTTAGAAACATCAGAAGGCTGTAGACAAATACTGGGACAGCTACAACCA
TCCCTTCAGACAGGATCAGAAGAACTTAGATCATTATATAATACAGTAGCAACCCTCTATTGTGTGCATC
AAAGGATAGAGATAAAAGACACCAAGGAAGCTTTAGACAAGATAGAGGAAGAGCAAAACAAAAGTAAGAC
CACCGCACAGCAAGCAGCAGCTGATCTTCAGACCTGGAGGAGGAGATATGAGGGACAATTGGAGAAGTGA
ATTATATAAATATAAAGTAGTAAAAATTGAACCATTAGGAGTAGCACCCACCAAGGCAAAGAGAAGAGTG
GTGCAGAGAGAAAAAAGAGCAGTGGGAATAGGAGCTTTGTTCCTTGGGTTCTTGGGAGCAGCAGGAAGCA
CTATGGGCGCAGCGTCAATGACGCTGACGGTACAGGCCAGACAATTATTGTCTGGTATAGTGCAGCAGCA
GAACAATTTGCTGAGGGCTATTGAGGCGCAACAGCATCTGTTGCAACTCACAGTCTGGGGCATCAAGCAG
CTCCAGGCAAGAATCCTGGCTGTGGAAAGATACCTAAAGGATCAACAGCTCCTGGGGATTTGGGGTTGCT
CTGGAAAACTCATTTGCACCACTGCTGTGCCTTGGAATGCTAGTTGGAGTAATAAATCTCTGGAACAGAT
TTGGAATCACACGACCTGGATGGAGTGGGACAGAGAAATTAACAATTACACAAGCTTAATACACTCCTTA
ATTGAAGAATCGCAAAACCAGCAAGAAAAGAATGAACAAGAATTATTGGAATTAGATAAATGGGCAAGTT
TGTGGAATTGGTTTAACATAACAAATTGGCTGTGGTATATAAAATTATTCATAATGATAGTAGGAGGCTT
GGTAGGTTTAAGAATAGTTTTTGCTGTACTTTCTATAGTGAATAGAGTTAGGCAGGGATATTCACCATTA
TCGTTTCAGACCCACCTCCCAACCCCGAGGGGACCCGACAGGCCCGAAGGAATAGAAGAAGAAGGTGGAG
AGAGAGACAGAGACAGATCCATTCGATTAGTGAACGGATCTCGACGGTATCGATCACGAGACTAGCCTCG
AGCGGGATCTGGCCTCCGCGCCGGGTTTTGGCGCCTCCCGCGGGCGCCCCCCTCCTCACGGCGAGCGCTG
CCACGTCAGACGAAGGGCGCAGCGAGCGTCCTGATCCTTCCGCCCGGACGCTCAGGACAGCGGCCCGCTG
CTCATAAGACTCGGCCTTAGAACCCCAGTATCAGCAGAAGGACATTTTAGGACGGGACTTGGGTGACTCT
AGGGCACTGGTTTTCTTTCCAGAGAGCGGAACAGGCGAGGAAAAGTAGTCCCTTCTCGGCGATTCTGCGG
AGGGATCTCCGTGGGGCGGTGAACGCCGATGATTATATAAGGACGCGCCGGGTGTGGCACAGCTAGTTCC
GTCGCAGCCGGGATTTGGGTCGCGGTTCTTGTTTGTGGATCGCTGTGATCGTCACTTGGTGAGTAGCGGG
CTGCTGGGCTGGCCGGGGCTTTCGTGGCCGCCGGGCCGCTCGGTGGGACGGAAGCGTGTGGAGAGACCGC
CAAGGGCTGTAGTCTGGGTCCGCGAGCAAGGTTGCCCTGAACTGGGGGTTGGGGGGAGCGCAGCAAAATG
GCGGCTGTTCCCGAGTCTTGAATGGAAGACGCTTGTGAGGCGGGCTGTGAGGTCGTTGAAACAAGGTGGG
GGGCATGGTGGGCGGCAAGAACCCAAGGTCTTGAGGCCTTCGCTAATGCGGGAAAGCTCTTATTCGGGTG
AGATGGGCTGGGGCACCATCTGGGGACCCTGACGTGAAGTTTGTCACTGACTGGAGAACTCGGTTTGTCG
TCTGTTGCGGGGGCGGCAGTTATGGCGGTGCCGTTGGGCAGTGCACCCGTACCTTTGGGAGCGCGCGCCC
TCGTCGTGTCGTGACGTCACCCGTTCTGTTGGCTTATAATGCAGGGTGGGGCCACCTGCCGGTAGGTGTG
CGGTAGGCTTTTCTCCGTCGCAGGACGCAGGGTTCGGGCCTAGGGTAGGCTCTCCTGAATCGACAGGCGC
CGGACCTCTGGTGAGGGGAGGGATAAGTGAGGCGTCAGTTTCTTTGGTCGGTTTTATGTACCTATCTTCT
TAAGTAGCTGAAGCTCCGGTTTTGAACTATGCGCTCGGGGTTGGCGAGTGTGTTTTGTGAAGTTTTTTAG
GCACCTTTTGAAATGTAATCATTTGGGTCAATATGTAATTTTCAGTGTTAGACTAGTAAATTGTCCGCTA
AATTCTGGCCGTTTTTGGCTTTTTTGTTAGACGAAGCGCTAGCGCTACCGGTTTAATTAAGGCCACCATG
TATCCCTATGACGTGCCTGATTACGCCGGCACAGGATCCTACCCCTATGATGTGCCTGACTACGCTGGCA
GCGCCGGATACCCTTATGATGTGCCTGATTATGCTGGAGGGAGCGGCGTGAGCAAGGGCGAGGAGCTGTT
CACCGGGGTGGTGCCCATCCTGGTCGAGCTGGACGGCGACGTAAACGGCCACAAGTTCAGCGTGTCCGGC
GAGGGCGAGGGCGATGCCACCTACGGCAAGCTGACCCTGAAGTTCATCTGCACCACCGGCAAGCTGCCCG
TGCCCTGGCCCACCCTCGTGACCACCCTGACCTACGGCGTGCAGTGCTTCAGCCGCTACCCCGACCACAT
GAAGCAGCACGACTTCTTCAAGTCCGCCATGCCCGAAGGCTACGTCCAGGAGCGCACCATCTTCTTCAAG
GACGACGGCAACTACAAGACCCGCGCCGAGGTGAAGTTCGAGGGCGACACCCTGGTGAACCGCATCGAGC
TGAAGGGCATCGACTTCAAGGAGGACGGCAACATCCTGGGGCACAAGCTGGAGTACAACTACAACAGCCA
CAACGTCTATATCATGGCCGACAAGCAGAAGAACGGCATCAAGGTGAACTTCAAGATCCGCCACAACATC
GAGGACGGCAGCGTGCAGCTCGCCGACCACTACCAGCAGAACACCCCCATCGGCGACGGCCCCGTGCTGC
TGCCCGACAACCACTACCTGAGCACCCAGTCCGCCCTGAGCAAAGACCCCAACGAGAAGCGCGATCACAT
GGTCCTGCTGGAGTTCGTGACCGCCGCCGGGATCACTCTCGGCATGGACGAGCTGTACAAGCCGCGGCAT
CGAGGCGACGGAGAGCCTAGTGGAGTTCCTGTAGCTGTGGTGCTGCTGCCAGTGTTTGCCCTTACCCTGG
TAGCAGTTTGGGCCTTCGTGAGATACCGAAAGCAGCTCTAATAAGCGGCCGCAGGCGACTACAAAGACCA
TGACGGTGATTATAAAGATCATGACATTGATTACAAGGATGACGATGACAAGTAATAAGAATTCTCGACC
TCGAGACAAATGGCAGTATTCATCCACAATTTTAAAAGAAAAGGGGGGATTGGGGGGTACAGTGCAGGGG
AAAGAATAGTAGACATAATAGCAACAGACATACAAACTAAAGAATTACAAAAACAAATTACAAAAATTCA
AAATTTTCGGGTTTATTACAGGGACAGCAGAGATCCACTTTGGCCGCGGCTCGAGGGGGTTGGGGTTGCG
CCTTTTCCAAGGCAGCCCTGGGTTTGCGCAGGGACGCGGCTGCTCTGGGCGTGGTTCCGGGAAACGCAGC
GGCGCCGACCCTGGGTCTCGCACATTCTTCACGTCCGTTCGCAGCGTCACCCGGATCTTCGCCGCTACCC
TTGTGGGCCCCCCGGCGACGCTTCCTGCTCCGCCCCTAAGTCGGGAAGGTTCCTTGCGGTTCGCGGCGTG
CCGGACGTGACAAACGGAAGCCGCACGTCTCACTAGTACCCTCGCAGACGGACAGCGCCAGGGAGCAATG
GCAGCGCGCCGACCGCGATGGGCTGTGGCCAATAGCGGCTGCTCAGCAGGGCGCGCCGAGAGCAGCGGCC
GGGAAGGGGCGGTGCGGGAGGCGGGGTGTGGGGCGGTAGTGTGGGCCCTGTTCCTGCCCGCGCGGTGTTC
CGCATTCTGCAAGCCTCCGGAGCGCACGTCGGCAGTCGGCTCCCTCGTTGACCGAATCACCGACCTCTCT
CCCCAGGGGGATCCACCGGAGCTTACCATGACCGAGTACAAGCCCACGGTGCGCCTCGCCACCCGCGACG
ACGTCCCCAGGGCCGTACGCACCCTCGCCGCCGCGTTCGCCGACTACCCCGCCACGCGCCACACCGTCGA
TCCGGACCGCCACATCGAGCGGGTCACCGAGCTGCAAGAACTCTTCCTCACGCGCGTCGGGCTCGACATC
GGCAAGGTGTGGGTCGCGGACGACGGCGCCGCGGTGGCGGTCTGGACCACGCCGGAGAGCGTCGAAGCGG
GGGCGGTGTTCGCCGAGATCGGCCCGCGCATGGCCGAGTTGAGCGGTTCCCGGCTGGCCGCGCAGCAACA
GATGGAAGGCCTCCTGGCGCCGCACCGGCCCAAGGAGCCCGCGTGGTTCCTGGCCACCGTCGGCGTCTCG
CCCGACCACCAGGGCAAGGGTCTGGGCAGCGCCGTCGTGCTCCCCGGAGTGGAGGCGGCCGAGCGCGCCG
GGGTGCCCGCCTTCCTGGAGACCTCCGCGCCCCGCAACCTCCCCTTCTACGAGCGGCTCGGCTTCACCGT
CACCGCCGACGTCGAGGTGCCCGAAGGACCGCGCACCTGGTGCATGACCCGCAAGCCCGGTGCCTGACGC
CCGCCCCACGACCCGCAGCGCCCGACCGAAAGGAGCGCACGACCCCATGCATCGGTACCTTTAAGACCAA
TGACTTACAAGGCAGCTGTAGATCTTAGCCACTTTTTAAAAGAAAAGGGGGGACTGGAAGGGCTAATTCA
CTCCCAACGAAGACAAGATCTGCTTTTTGCTTGTACTGGGTCTCTCTGGTTAGACCAGATCTGAGCCTGG
GAGCTCTCTGGCTAACTAGGGAACCCACTGCTTAAGCCTCAATAAAGCTTGCCTTGAGTGCTTCAAGTAG
TGTGTGCCCGTCTGTTGTGTGACTCTGGTAACTAGAGATCCCTCAGACCCTTTTAGTCAGTGTGGAAAAT
CTCTAGCAGTAGTAGTTCATGTCATCTTATTATTCAGTATTTATAACTTGCAAAGAAATGAATATCAGAG
AGTGAGAGGAACTTGTTTATTGCAGCTTATAATGGTTACAAATAAAGCAATAGCATCACAAATTTCACAA
ATAAAGCATTTTTTTCACTGCATTCTAGTTGTGGTTTGTCCAAACTCATCAATGTATCTTATCATGTCTG
GCTCTAGCTATCCCGCCCCTAACTCCGCCCATCCCGCCCCTAACTCCGCCCAGTTCCGCCCATTCTCCGC
CCCATGGCTGACTAATTTTTTTTATTTATGCAGAGGCCGAGGCCGCCTCGGCCTCTGAGCTATTCCAGAA
GTAGTGAGGAGGCTTTTTTGGAGGCCTAGGGACGTACCCAATTCGCCCTATAGTGAGTCGTATTACGCGC
GCTCACTGGCCGTCGTTTTACAACGTCGTGACTGGGAAAACCCTGGCGTTACCCAACTTAATCGCCTTGC
AGCACATCCCCCTTTCGCCAGCTGGCGTAATAGCGAAGAGGCCCGCACCGATCGCCCTTCCCAACAGTTG
CGCAGCCTGAATGGCGAATGGG
[124 nt withheld, positions 7443-7566]
C
[91 nt withheld, positions 7568-7658]
A
[49 nt withheld, positions 7660-7708]
CCTTTGACGTTGGAGTCCACGTTCTTT
[37 nt withheld, positions 7736-7772]
ACCCTATCTCGGTCTATTCTTTTGATTTATAAGGGATTTTGCCGATTTCGGCCTATTGGTTAAAAAATGA
GCTGATTTAACAAAAATTTAACGCGAATTTTAACAAAATATTAACGCTTACAATTTAGGTGGCACTTTTC
GGGGAAATGTGCGCGGAACCCCTATTTGTTTATTTTTCTAAATACATTCAAATATGTATCCGCTCATGAG
ACAATAACCCTGATAAATGCTTCAATAATATTGAAAAAGGAAGAGTATGAGTATTCAACATTTCCGTGTC
GCCCTTATTCCCTTTTTTGCGGCATTTTGCCTTCCTGTTTTTGCTCACCCAGAAACGCTGGTGAAAGTAA
AAGATGCTGAAGATCAGTTGGGTGCACGAGTGGGTTACATCGAACTGGATCTCAACAGCGGTAAGATCCT
TGAGAGTTTTCGCCCCGAAGAACGTTTTCCAATGATGAGCACTTTTAAAGTTCTGCTATGTGGCGCGGTA
TTATCCCGTATTGACGCCGGGCAAGAGCAACTCGGTCGCCGCATACACTATTCTCAGAATGACTTGGTTG
AGTACTCACCAGTCACAGAAAAGCATCTTACGGATGGCATGACAGTAAGAGAATTATGCAGTGCTGCCAT
AACCATGAGTGATAACACTGCGGCCAACTTACTTCTGACAACGATCGGAGGACCGAAGGAGCTAACCGCT
TTTTTGCACAACATGGGGGATCATGTAACTCGCCTTGATCGTTGGGAACCGGAGCTGAATGAAGCCATAC
CAAACGACGAGCGTGACACCACGATGCCTGTAGCAATGGCAACAACGTTGCGCAAACTATTAACTGGCGA
ACTACTTACTCTAGCTTCCCGGCAACAATTAATAGACTGGATGGAGGCGGATAAAGTTGCAGGACCACTT
CTGCGCTCGGCCCTTCCGGCTGGCTGGTTTATTGCTGATAAATCTGGAGCCGGTGAGCGTGGGTCTCGCG
GTATCATTGCAGCACTGGGGCCAGATGGTAAGCCCTCCCGTATCGTAGTTATCTACACGACGGGGAGTCA
GGCAACTATGGATGAACGAAATAGACAGATCGCTGAGATAGGTGCCTCACTGATTAAGCATTGGTAACTG
TCAGACCAAGTTTACTCATATATACTTTAGATTGATTTAAAACTTCATTTTTAATTTAAAAGGATCTAGG
TGAAGATCCTTTTTGATAATCTCATGACCAAAATCCCTTAACGTGAGTTTTCGTTCCACTGAGCGTCAGA
CCCCGTAGAAAAGATCAAAGGATCTTC
